>Addgene plasmid #183659 | EGFP-SopB(K525A) | addgene full sequence | sequence record 360236 | Addgene NGS Result
ATTACCGCCATGCATTAGTTATTAATAGTAATCAATTACGGGGTCATTAGTTCATAGCCCATATATGGAG
TTCCGCGTTACATAACTTACGGTAAATGGCCCGCCTGGCTGACCGCCCAACGACCCCCGCCCATTGACGT
CAATAATGACGTATGTTCCCATAGTAACGCCAATAGGGACTTTCCATTGACGTCAATGGGTGGAGTATTT
ACGGTAAACTGCCCACTTGGCAGTACATCAAGTGTATCATATGCCAAGTACGCCCCCTATTGACGTCAAT
GACGGTAAATGGCCCGCCTGGCATTATGCCCAGTACATGACCTTATGGGACTTTCCTACTTGGCAGTACA
TCTACGTATTAGTCATCGCTATTACCATGGTGATGCGGTTTTGGCAGTACATCAATGGGCGTGGATAGCG
GTTTGACTCACGGGGATTTCCAAGTCTCCACCCCATTGACGTCAATGGGAGTTTGTTTTGGCACCAAAAT
CAACGGGACTTTCCAAAATGTCGTAACAACTCCGCCCCATTGACGCAAATGGGCGGTAGGCGTGTACGGT
GGGAGGTCTATATAAGCAGAGCTGGTTTAGTGAACCGTCAGATCCGCTAGCGCTACCGGTCGCCACCATG
GTGAGCAAGGGCGAGGAGCTGTTCACCGGGGTGGTGCCCATCCTGGTCGAGCTGGACGGCGACGTAAACG
GCCACAAGTTCAGCGTGTCCGGCGAGGGCGAGGGCGATGCCACCTACGGCAAGCTGACCCTGAAGTTCAT
CTGCACCACCGGCAAGCTGCCCGTGCCCTGGCCCACCCTCGTGACCACCCTGACCTACGGCGTGCAGTGC
TTCAGCCGCTACCCCGACCACATGAAGCAGCACGACTTCTTCAAGTCCGCCATGCCCGAAGGCTACGTCC
AGGAGCGCACCATCTTCTTCAAGGACGACGGCAACTACAAGACCCGCGCCGAGGTGAAGTTCGAGGGCGA
CACCCTGGTGAACCGCATCGAGCTGAAGGGCATCGACTTCAAGGAGGACGGCAACATCCTGGGGCACAAG
CTGGAGTACAACTACAACAGCCACAACGTCTATATCATGGCCGACAAGCAGAAGAACGGCATCAAGGTGA
ACTTCAAGATCCGCCACAACATCGAGGACGGCAGCGTGCAGCTCGCCGACCACTACCAGCAGAACACCCC
CATCGGCGACGGCCCCGTGCTGCTGCCCGACAACCACTACCTGAGCACCCAGTCCGCCCTGAGCAAAGAC
CCCAACGAGAAGCGCGATCACATGGTCCTGCTGGAGTTCGTGACCGCCGCCGGGATCACTCTCGGCATGG
ACGAGCTGTACAAGTCCGGACTCAGATCTCGAGCTCAAGCTTCGAATTCTGCAGTCGACGGTGGTAGTGC
TTCCGGACAAATACAGAGCTTCTATCACTCAGCTTCACTAAAAACCCAGGAGGCTTTTAAAAGCCTACAA
AAAACCTTATACAACGGAATGCAGATTCTCTCAGGCCAGGGCAAAGCGCCGGCTAAAGCGCCCGACGCTC
GCCCGGAAATTATTGTCCTGCGAGAACCCGGCGCGACATGGGGGAATTATCTACAGCATCAGAAGGCGTC
TAACCACTCGCTGCATAACCTCTATAACTTACAGCGCGATCTTCTTACCGTCGCGGCAACCGTTCTGGGT
AAACAAGACCCGGTTCTAACGTCAATGGCAAACCAAATGGAGTTAGCCAAAGTTAAAGCGGACCGGCCAG
CAACAAAACAAGAAGAAGCCGCGGCAAAAGCATTGAAGAAAAATCTTATCGAACTTATTGCAGCACGCAC
TCAGCAGCAGGATGGCTTACCTGCAAAAGAAGCTCATCGCTTTGCGGCAGTAGCGTTTAGAGATGCTCAG
GTCAAGCAGCTTAATAACCAGCCCTGGCAAACCATAAAAAATACACTCACGCATAACGGGCATCACTATA
CCAACACGCAGCTCCCTGCAGCAGAGATGAAAATCGGCGCAAAAGATATCTTTCCCAGTGCTTATGAGGG
AAAGGGCGTATGCAGTTGGGATACCAAGAATATTCATCACGCCAATAATTTGTGGATGTCCACGGTGAGT
GTGCATGAGGACGGTAAAGATAAAACGCTTTTTTGCGGGATACGTCATGGCGTGCTTTCCCCCTATCATG
AAAAAGATCCGCTTCTGCGTCACGTCGGCGCTGAAAACAAAGCCAAAGAAGTATTAACTGCGGCACTTTT
TAGTAAACCTGAGTTGCTTAACAAAGCCTTAGCGGGCGAGGCGGTAAGCCTGAAACTGGTATCCGTCGGG
TTACTCACCGCGTCGAATATTTTCGGCAAAGAGGGAACGATGGTCGAGGACCAAATGCGCGCATGGCAAT
CGTTGACCCAGCCGGGAAAAATGATTCATTTAAAAATCCGCAATAAAGATGGCGATCTACAGACGGTAAA
AATAAAACCGGACGTCGCCGCATTTAATGTGGGTGTTAATGAGCTGGCGCTCAAGCTCGGCTTTGGCCTT
AAGGCATCGGATAGCTATAATGCCGAGGCGCTACATCAGTTATTAGGCAATGATTTACGCCCTGAAGCCA
GACCAGGTGGCTGGGTTGGCGAATGGCTGGCGCAATACCCGGATAATTATGAGGTCGTCAATACATTAGC
GCGCCAGATTAAGGATATATGGAAAAATAACCAACATCATAAAGATGGCGGCGAACCCTATAAACTCGCA
CAACGCCTTGCCATGTTAGCCCATGAAATTGACGCGGTACCCGCCTGGAATTGTAAAAGCGGCAAAGATC
GTACAGGGATGATGGATTCAGAAATCAAGCGAGAGATCATTTCCTTACATCAGACCCATATGTTAAGTGC
GCCTGGTAGTCTTCCGGATAGCGGTGGACAGAAAATTTTCCAAAAAGTATTACTGAATAGCGGTAACCTG
GAGATTCAGAAACAAAATACGGGCGGGGCGGGAAACGCGGTAATGAAAAATTTATCGCCAGAGGTGCTCA
ATCTTTCCTATCAAAAACGAGTTGGGGATGAAAATATTTGGCAGTCAGTAAAAGGCATTTCTTCATTAAT
CACATCTTAAGGATCCACCGGATCTAGATAACTGATCATAATCAGCCATACCACATTTGTAGAGGTTTTA
CTTGCTTTAAAAAACCTCCCACACCTCCCCCTGAACCTGAAACATAAAATGAATGCAATTGTTGTTGTTA
ACTTGTTTATTGCAGCTTATAATGGTTACAAATAAAGCAATAGCATCACAAATTTCACAAATAAAGCATT
TTTTTCACTGCATTCTAGTTGTGGTTTGTCCAAACTCATCAATGTATCTTAACGCGTAAATTGTAAGCGT
TAATATTTTGTTAAAATTCGCGTTAAATTTTTGTTAAATCAGCTCATTTTTTAACCAATAGGCCGAAATC
GGCAAAATCCCTTATAAATCAAAAGAATAGACCGAGATAGGGT
[37 nt withheld, positions 3474-3510]
AAAGAACGTGGACTCCAACGTCAAAGG
[49 nt withheld, positions 3538-3586]
T
[91 nt withheld, positions 3588-3678]
G
[124 nt withheld, positions 3680-3803]
CAGGTGGCACTTTTCGGGGAAATGTGCGCGGAACCCCTATTTGTTTATTTTTCTAAATACATTCAAATAT
GTATCCGCTCATGAGACAATAACCCTGATAAATGCTTCAATAATATTGAAAAAGGAAGAGTCCTGAGGCG
GAAAGAACCAGCTGTGGAATGTGTGTCAGTTAGGGTGTGGAAAGTCCCCAGGCTCCCCAGCAGGCAGAAG
TATGCAAAGCATGCATCTCAATTAGTCAGCAACCAGGTGTGGAAAGTCCCCAGGCTCCCCAGCAGGCAGA
AGTATGCAAAGCATGCATCTCAATTAGTCAGCAACCATAGTCCCGCCCCTAACTCCGCCCATCCCGCCCC
TAACTCCGCCCAGTTCCGCCCATTCTCCGCCCCATGGCTGACTAATTTTTTTTATTTATGCAGAGGCCGA
GGCCGCCTCGGCCTCTGAGCTATTCCAGAAGTAGTGAGGAGGCTTTTTTGGAGGCCTAGGCTTTTGCAAA
GATCGATCAAGAGACAGGATGAGGATCGTTTCGCATGATTGAACAAGATGGATTGCACGCAGGTTCTCCG
GCCGCTTGGGTGGAGAGGCTATTCGGCTATGACTGGGCACAACAGACAATCGGCTGCTCTGATGCCGCCG
TGTTCCGGCTGTCAGCGCAGGGGCGCCCGGTTCTTTTTGTCAAGACCGACCTGTCCGGTGCCCTGAATGA
ACTGCAAGACGAGGCAGCGCGGCTATCGTGGCTGGCCACGACGGGCGTTCCTTGCGCAGCTGTGCTCGAC
GTTGTCACTGAAGCGGGAAGGGACTGGCTGCTATTGGGCGAAGTGCCGGGGCAGGATCTCCTGTCATCTC
ACCTTGCTCCTGCCGAGAAAGTATCCATCATGGCTGATGCAATGCGGCGGCTGCATACGCTTGATCCGGC
TACCTGCCCATTCGACCACCAAGCGAAACATCGCATCGAGCGAGCACGTACTCGGATGGAAGCCGGTCTT
GTCGATCAGGATGATCTGGACGAAGAGCATCAGGGGCTCGCGCCAGCCGAACTGTTCGCCAGGCTCAAGG
CGAGCATGCCCGACGGCGAGGATCTCGTCGTGACCCATGGCGATGCCTGCTTGCCGAATATCATGGTGGA
AAATGGCCGCTTTTCTGGATTCATCGACTGTGGCCGGCTGGGTGTGGCGGACCGCTATCAGGACATAGCG
TTGGCTACCCGTGATATTGCTGAAGAGCTTGGCGGCGAATGGGCTGACCGCTTCCTCGTGCTTTACGGTA
TCGCCGCTCCCGATTCGCAGCGCATCGCCTTCTATCGCCTTCTTGACGAGTTCTTCTGAGCGGGACTCTG
GGGTTCGAAATGACCGACCAAGCGACGCCCAACCTGCCATCACGAGATTTCGATTCCACCGCCGCCTTCT
ATGAAAGGTTGGGCTTCGGAATCGTTTTCCGGGACGCCGGCTGGATGATCCTCCAGCGCGGGGATCTCAT
GCTGGAGTTCTTCGCCCACCCTAGGGGGAGGCTAACTGAAACACGGAAGGAGACAATACCGGAAGGAACC
CGCGCTATGACGGCAATAAAAAGACAGAATAAAACGCACGGTGTTGGGTCGTTTGTTCATAAACGCGGGG
TTCGGTCCCAGGGCTGGCACTCTGTCGATACCCCACCGAGACCCCATTGGGGCCAATACGCCCGCGTTTC
TTCCTTTTCCCCACCCCACCCCCCAAGTTCGGGTGAAGGCCCAGGGCTCGCAGCCAACGTCGGGGCGGCA
GGCCCTGCCATAGCCTCAGGTTACTCATATATACTTTAGATTGATTTAAAACTTCATTTTTAATTTAAAA
GGATCTAGGTGAAGATCCTTTTTGATAATCTCATGACCAAAATCCCTTAACGTGAGTTTTCGTTCCACTG
AGCGTCAGACCCCGTAGAAAAGATCAAAGGATCTTCTTGAGATCCTTTTTTTCTGCGCGTAATCTGCTGC
TTGCAAACAAAAAAACCACCGCTACCAGCGGTGGTTTGTTTGCCGGATCAAGAGCTACCAACTCTTTTTC
CGAAGGTAACTGGCTTCAGCAGAGCGCAGATACCAAATACTGTTCTTCTAGTGTAGCCGTAGTTAGGCCA
CCACTTCAAGAACTCTGTAGCACCGCCTACATACCTCGCTCTGCTAATCCTGTTACCAGTGGCTGCTGCC
AGTGGCGATAAGTCGTGTCTTACCGGGTTGGACTCAAGACGATAGTTACCGGATAAGGCGCAGCGGTCGG
GCTGAACGGGGGGTTCGTGCACACAGCCCAGCTTGGAGCGAACGACCTACACCGAACTGAGATACCTACA
GCGTGAGCTATGAGAAAGCGCCACGCTTCCCGAAGGGAGAAAGGCGGACAGGTATCCGGTAAGCGGCAGG
GTCGGAACAGGAGAGCGCACGAGGGAGCTTCCAGGGGGAAACGCCTGGTATCTTTATAGTCCTGTCGGGT
TTCGCCACCTCTGACTTGAGCGTCGATTTTTGTGATGCTCGTCAGGGGGGCGGAGCCTATGGAAAAACGC
CAGCAACGCGGCCTTTTTACGGTTCCTGGCCTTTTGCTGGCCTTTTGCTCACATGTTCTTTCCTGCGTTA
TCCCCTGATTCTGTGGATAACCGT
Features (pLannotate 1.2.2; 15 found; start..end, strand, type, name):
     76..379     +  enhancer       CMV enhancer: human cytomegalovirus immediate early enhancer
    380..583     +  promoter       CMV promoter: human cytomegalovirus (CMV) immediate early promoter
    628..1344    +  CDS            EGFP: EGFP is a basic (constitutively fluorescent) green fluorescent protein published in 1996, derived from Aequorea victoria. It is reported to be a rapidly-maturing weak dimer with moderate acid sensitivity.
   1345..1392    +  misc_feature   MCS (fragment): multiple cloning site
   1408..3087    +  CDS            sopB: SOPB_SALTY - Also known as sigD. Experimental evidence at protein level: Swiss-Prot protein existence level 1. Converts phosphatidylinositol 3,4,5-trisphosphate (PtdIns 3,4,5-P3) to PtdIns 3-P and prevents the transition of PtdIns 3-P to PtdIns 3,5-P2. It is one of the known effectors injected by Salmonella into the host cell and is required for invasion and for an efficient generation and maintenance of Salmonella-containing vacuole (SVC). Alteration of the phosphoinositide composition of the plasma membrane causes membrane ruffling and actin cytoskeleton rearrangements. The persistence of Pt
   3113..3197    +  CDS            large T antigen (fragment): large T antigen from SV40 (simian virus 40)
   3220..3341    +  polyA_signal   SV40 poly(A) signal: SV40 polyadenylation signal
   3375..3803    -  rep_origin     f1 ori (sequence partly withheld): f1 bacteriophage origin of replication; arrow indicates direction of (+) strand synthesis
   3830..3934    +  promoter       AmpR promoter: bla
   3936..4293    +  promoter       SV40 promoter: SV40 enhancer and early promoter
   4328..5122    +  CDS            NeoR/KanR: aminoglycoside phosphotransferase from Tn5; aph(3')-II (or nptII); confers resistance to neomycin, kanamycin, and G418 (Geneticin®)
   5143..5295    +  CDS            ble (fragment): BLE_KLEPN - Experimental evidence at protein level: Swiss-Prot protein existence level 1. Binding protein with a strong affinity to the bleomycin family of antibiotics. Binds to CL990; an antimitotic-antibiotic compound. From Klebsiella pneumoniae.
   5354..5401    +  polyA_signal   HSV TK poly(A) signal: herpes simplex virus thymidine kinase polyadenylation signal (Cole and Stacy, 1985)
   5492..5508    -  polyA_signal   bGH poly(A) signal (fragment): bovine growth hormone polyadenylation signal
   5730..6318    +  rep_origin     ori: high-copy-number ColE1/pMB1/pBR322/pUC origin of replication
