[The description below was written by a language model from this plasmid's Addgene catalogue record and pLannotate feature annotations shown in this document.]
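Description:
EGFP-SopB(K525A) is a mammalian expression plasmid built on the Clontech pEGFP-C1 backbone, encoding the Salmonella enterica serovar Typhimurium effector SopB (also called SigD) carrying a K525A substitution and fused at its N terminus to EGFP. The sequenced construct is 6,417 nt. Expression is driven by the human cytomegalovirus immediate early enhancer and promoter. The EGFP coding sequence is followed by a remnant of the multiple cloning site that serves as a linker, then the sopB open reading frame, which was inserted by Gibson assembly. The transcript is terminated by the SV40 polyadenylation signal. The short "large T antigen" fragment annotated just upstream of it is most likely part of the SV40-derived sequence flanking that signal rather than a functional coding element.

The plasmid is propagated in E. coli from a high-copy ColE1/pUC-type origin, and an f1 origin is also present. A single Tn5 aminoglycoside phosphotransferase gene (NeoR/KanR) serves in both hosts. A bacterial bla-type promoter drives it for kanamycin selection in E. coli. The adjacent SV40 enhancer/early promoter, paired with the HSV TK polyadenylation signal, drives it for G418 selection of transfected mammalian cells. The small ble and bGH poly(A) fragments in the annotation appear to be incidental backbone matches.

SopB is a type III-secreted effector that remodels host phosphoinositides, contributing to membrane ruffling, invasion and maintenance of the Salmonella-containing vacuole. This construct lets the fluorescently tagged point mutant be expressed directly in mammalian cells and localised by microscopy, presumably for comparison with wild-type SopB in studies of phosphoinositide metabolism. The record does not state the functional effect of the K525A change.
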