Addgene plasmid #183659: EGFP-SopB(K525A)
Purpose: N-terminally tagged Salmonella Typhimurium SopB (K525A) for mammalian expression
Depositing lab: Sergio Grinstein. Depositing organization: Hospital for Sick Children. Publication: Kinase-independent synthesis of 3-phosphorylated phosphoinositides by a phosphotransferase. Walpole GFW, Pacheco J, Chauhan N, Clark J, Anderson KE, Abbas YM, Brabant-Kirwan D, Montano-Rendon F, Liu Z, Zhu H, Brumell JH, Deiters A, Stephens LR, Hawkins PT, Hammond GRV, Grinstein S, Fairn GD. Nat Cell Biol. 2022 Apr 28. pii: 10.1038/s41556-022-00895-y. doi: 10.1038/s41556-022-00895-y. PubMed 35484249.
Backbone
  Vector backbone: pEGFP-C1
  Backbone manufacturer: Clontech
  Vector type: Mammalian Expression
  Selectable markers: Neomycin (select with G418)
Growth in bacteria
  Bacterial resistance: Kanamycin, 50 μg/mL
  Growth temperature: 37°C
  Growth strain: DH5alpha
  Copy number: High Copy
Gene/Insert
  Gene/Insert name: sopB (alt name: sigD)
  Species: Salmonella enterica serovar Typhimurium
  Mutation: K525A
  Entrez Gene: sopB (a.k.a. STM1091)
  Promoter: CMV
  Tag / fusion protein: EGFP (N terminal on insert)
  Cloning method: Gibson Cloning
  Sequencing primers: 5′ CMV-Fwd, EGFP-Fwd; 3′ SV40pA-R
Terms and licenses: Academic/Nonprofit Terms; Industry Terms: Not Available to Industry
How to cite: EGFP-SopB(K525A) was a gift from Sergio Grinstein (Addgene plasmid # 183659 ; http://n2t.net/addgene:183659 ; RRID:Addgene_183659)
